Addgene plasmid #8652: p3992 pET ubcH5
Depositing lab: Peter Howley. Depositing organization: Harvard Medical School. Publication: Identification of a human ubiquitin-conjugating enzyme that mediates the E6-AP-dependent ubiquitination of p53. Scheffner M, Huibregtse JM, Howley PM. Proc Natl Acad Sci U S A 1994 Sep 13;91(19):8797-801. 10.1073/pnas.91.19.8797 PubMed 8090726.
Backbone
  Vector backbone: pET-3a
  Backbone size w/o insert (bp): 4640
  Vector type: Bacterial Expression
Growth in bacteria
  Bacterial resistance: Ampicillin, 100 μg/mL
  Growth temperature: 37°C
  Growth strain: DH5alpha
  Copy number: High Copy
Gene/Insert
  Gene/Insert name: UbcH5
  Species: H. sapiens (human)
  Entrez Gene: UBE2D1 (a.k.a. E2(17)KB1, SFT, UBC4/5, UBCH5, UBCH5A)
  Cloning method: Restriction Enzyme; 5′ cloning site NdeI (not destroyed); 3′ cloning site BamHI (not destroyed)
  Sequencing primers: 5′ T7
Terms and licenses: Academic/Nonprofit Terms; Industry Terms: Not Available to Industry
Depositor comments: See author's map.
How to cite: p3992 pET ubcH5 was a gift from Peter Howley (Addgene plasmid # 8652 ; http://n2t.net/addgene:8652 ; RRID:Addgene_8652)
