[The description below was written by a language model from this plasmid's Addgene catalogue record.]
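Description:
p3992 pET ubcH5 is a bacterial expression plasmid built on the pET-3a backbone (about 4.6 kb without the insert) that carries the human ubiquitin-conjugating enzyme UbcH5, the product of the UBE2D1 gene (also known as UBCH5A). The coding sequence was inserted by restriction cloning between the NdeI and BamHI sites, both of which remain intact. In pET-3a, the NdeI site overlaps the vector's start codon, so an insert cloned this way is generally expressed from its own initiating methionine without the short vector-encoded leader. The record lists no epitope or purification tag, and no insert size is given. The plasmid is selected with ampicillin, is recorded as high copy, and is maintained in a standard cloning strain (DH5alpha).

As with pET-series vectors in general, transcription of the insert is driven by a bacteriophage T7 promoter, consistent with the T7 primer listed for sequencing from the 5′ end. Protein production therefore requires an E. coli host that supplies T7 RNA polymerase, rather than the cloning strain used for propagation. No annotated feature table accompanies the entry, and the depositor refers users to the author's map for details, so individual elements beyond those inherent to the named backbone cannot be confirmed here.

The associated publication concerns the identification of a human E2 enzyme that mediates E6-AP-dependent ubiquitination of p53. This suggests the construct serves to produce recombinant UbcH5 in bacteria, for example as the E2 component of in vitro ubiquitination reactions.
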