>Addgene plasmid #8652 | p3992 pET ubcH5 | addgene partial sequence | sequence record 17132 | 8652, T7 primer
GNTTCTCNGAATATTTTGTTTACTTTAAGAAGGAGATATACATATGGCGCTGAAGAGGATTCAGAAAGAA
TTGAGTGATCTACAGCGCGATCCACCTGCTCACTGTTCAGCTGGACCTGTGGGAGATGACTTGTTCCACT
GGCAAGCCACTATTATGGGGCCTCCTGATAGCGCATATCAAGGTGGAGTCTTCTTTCTCACTGTACATTT
TCCGACAGATTATCCTTTTAAACCACCAAAGATTGCTTTCACAACAAAAATTTACCATCCAAACATAAAC
AGTAATGGAAGTATTTGTCTCGATATTCTGAGGTCACAATGGTCACCAGCTCTGACTGTATCAAAAGTTT
TATTGTCCATATGTTCTCTACTTTGTGATCCTAATCCAGATGACCCCTTAGTACCAGATATTGCACAAAT
CTATAAATCAGACAAAGAAAAATACAACAGACATGCAAGAGAATGGACTCAGAAATATGCAATGTAAGGA
TCCGGCTGCTAACAAAGCCCGAAAGGAAGCTGAGTTGGCTGCTGCCACCGCTGAGCAATAACTAGCATAA
CCCCTTGGGGCCTCTAAACGGGTCTTGAGGGGTTTTTTGCTGAAAGGAGGAACTATATCCGGATATCCAC
AGGACGGGTGTGGTCGCCATGATCGCGTAGTCGATAGTGGCTCCAAGTAGCGAAGCGAGCAGGACTGGGC
GGCGGCCAAAGCGGTCGGACAGTGCTCCGAGAACGGGTGCGCATAGAAATTGCATCAACGCATATAGCGC
TAGCAGCACGCCATAGTGACTGGCGATGCTGTCGGAATGGACGATATCCCGCAAGAGGCCCGGCAGTACC
GGCATAACCAAGCCTATGCCTACAGCATCCAGGGTGACGGTGCCGAGGATGACGATGAGCGCATTGNTAG
ATTCATACACGGTGCCTGACTGCGTTAGCATTTAACTGGGANAACTACNGCATTAAGCTTATCGATGATA
NCTGTCAAACATGAAAATTCTTGAAAAAAAAGGCCNCGGNANCCCCTATTTTTAAGGTTAGGCCAGGAAA
AAAGGGTTTCTAAAACTCNGGGGNCCTTTNCGGGAAATGNGNCGGAACCCNATTGTTTTTTTCNAAAACA
TTCAATTGTTCNCCNGNAAAAAAANCCNGANAANGCTCATAANTGAAAGGANAAAGGATTTCCCTTNCGG
GNCCTTTNCCTTTGGGCATTGCCTCGGTTTGCCCCCAANCCNGGNAAAAAAAGGAAANNTNGGGCCAAGG
TTCCCCTNNTCCCCCGNAACCTGANTTCCCCAAATTCCANAACTTANTTTTGGGGGNTTCGGGGCGG
